Addgene plasmid #147233: pAc5.1B-EGFP-CeAIN2-W282AW366A_P
Purpose: Insect Expression of CeAIN2-W282AW366A
Depositing lab: Elisa Izaurralde. Depositing organization: Max Planck Institute for Developmental Biology. Publication: The Caenorhabditis elegans GW182 protein AIN-1 interacts with PAB-1 and subunits of the PAN2-PAN3 and CCR4-NOT deadenylase complexes. Kuzuoglu-Ozturk D, Huntzinger E, Schmidt S, Izaurralde E. Nucleic Acids Res. 2012 Jul;40(12):5651-65. doi: 10.1093/nar/gks218. Epub 2012 Mar 7. PubMed 22402495.
Backbone
  Vector backbone: Unknown
  Vector type: Insect Expression
Growth in bacteria
  Bacterial resistance: Ampicillin, 100 μg/mL
  Growth temperature: 37°C
  Growth strain: DH5alpha
  Copy number: Low Copy
Gene/Insert
  Gene/Insert name: CeAIN2-W282AW366A
  Species: C. elegans (nematode)
  Mutation: Deletion of two AA SD 378-379 compared to the sequence given by NCBI: AF000196.1
  Cloning method: Unknown
Terms and licenses: Academic/Nonprofit Terms; Industry Terms: Not Available to Industry
Depositor comments: Plasmids from this collection were made available to the research community and donated after the lab closed. Please note that the sequence provided by the depositing laboratory may be theoretical/predicted or based on Sanger sequencing results. There may be discrepancies between sequencing results obtained by Addgene and the depositor sequence. If an Addgene verified sequence is not available, please contact before placing your order to request that our lab fully sequence the plasmid.
How to cite: pAc5.1B-EGFP-CeAIN2-W282AW366A_P was a gift from Elisa Izaurralde (Addgene plasmid # 147233 ; http://n2t.net/addgene:147233 ; RRID:Addgene_147233)
