[The description below was written by a language model from this plasmid's Addgene catalogue record and pLannotate feature annotations shown in this document.]
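Description:
pAc5.1B-EGFP-CeAIN2-W282AW366A_P is an insect-cell expression plasmid of about 8.2 kb. The catalogue lists the backbone as unknown, although the name and the annotated parts point to a pAc5.1-type vector. It is maintained in E. coli through a ColE1/pUC-family origin and selected with ampicillin via the β-lactamase gene and its native promoter. The repository describes it as low copy, even though the annotated origin is of a type usually described as high copy. Short fragments of a tetracycline resistance gene and of SV40 large T antigen are also detected; these appear to be non-functional backbone remnants.

Expression is driven by the Drosophila melanogaster actin 5C promoter, a strong constitutive promoter used in Drosophila cell lines. It is followed directly by an EGFP coding sequence. The roughly 2.2 kb unannotated stretch between EGFP and a downstream V5 epitope presumably holds the insert, which would give an N-terminal EGFP fusion. That insert is C. elegans AIN-2, a GW182-family protein. An SV40 polyadenylation signal lies after the cassette. Whether the V5 tag is translated in frame with the insert or lies beyond a stop codon cannot be determined from the record.

The insert carries two tryptophan-to-alanine substitutions, W282A and W366A. It also lacks two residues (SD, positions 378–379) relative to the NCBI reference sequence. The associated study examined interactions of nematode GW182 proteins with PAB-1 and the PAN2-PAN3 and CCR4-NOT deadenylase complexes, so this construct probably serves as a tryptophan-mutant variant for testing such interactions. The record does not state what the mutations affect. The depositor sequence may be theoretical rather than fully verified.
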