Features (pLannotate 1.2.2; 9 found; start..end, strand, type, name):
     56..2568    +  promoter       Ac5 promoter: Drosophila melanogaster actin 5C promoter
   2588..3304    +  CDS            EGFP: EGFP is a basic (constitutively fluorescent) green fluorescent protein published in 1996, derived from Aequorea victoria. It is reported to be a rapidly-maturing weak dimer with moderate acid sensitivity.
   5490..5531    +  CDS            V5 tag: epitope tag from simian virus 5
   5631..5765    -  polyA_signal   SV40 poly(A) signal: SV40 polyadenylation signal
   5788..5872    -  CDS            large T antigen (fragment): large T antigen from SV40 (simian virus 40)
   5873..6343    +  CDS            TcR (fragment): tetracycline efflux protein; tet; confers resistance to tetracycline
   6387..6975    -  rep_origin     ori: high-copy-number ColE1/pMB1/pBR322/pUC origin of replication
   7146..8006    -  CDS            AmpR: β-lactamase; bla; confers resistance to ampicillin, carbenicillin, and related antibiotics
   8007..8111    -  promoter       AmpR promoter: bla
>Addgene plasmid #147233 | pAc5.1B-EGFP-CeAIN2-W282AW366A_P | depositor full sequence | sequence record 289680 | Full Sequence
CTTCAAGGAATTAATTCTATATTCTAAAAACACAAATGATACTTCTAAAAAAAATCATGAATGGCATCAA
CTCTGAATCAAATCTTTGCAGATGCACCTACTTCTCATTTCCACTGTCACATCATTTTTCCAGATCTCGC
TGCCTGTTATGTGGCCCACAAACCAAGACACGTTTTATGGCCATTAAAGCTGGCTGATCGTCGCCAAACA
CCAAATACATATCAATATGTACATTCGAGAAAGAAGCGATCAAAGAAGCGTCTTCGGGCGAGTAGGAGAA
TGCGGAGGAGAAGGAGAACGAGCTGATCTAGTATCTCTCCACAATCCAATGCCAACTGACCAACTGGCCA
TATTCGGAGCAATTTGAAGCCAATTTCCATCGCCTGGCGATCGCTCCATTCTTGGCTATATGTTTTTCAC
CGTTCCCGGGGCCATTTTCAAAGACTCGTCGGTAAGATAAGATTGTGTCACTCGCTGTCTCTCTTCATTT
GTCGAAGAATGCTGAGGAATTTCGCGATGACGTCGGCGAGTATTTTGAAGAATGAGAATAATTTGTATTT
ATACGAAAATCAGTTAGTGGAATTTTCTACAAAAACATGTTATCTATAGATAATTTTGTTGCAAAATATG
TTGACTATGACAAAGATTGTATGTATATACCTTTAATGTATTCTCATTTTCTTATGTATTTATAATGGCA
ATGATGATACTGATGATATTTTAAGATGATGCCAGACCACAGGCTGATTTCTGCGTCTTTTGCCGAACGC
AGTGCATGTGCGGTTGTTGTTTTTTGGAATAGTTTCAATTTTCGGACTGTCCGCTTTGATTTCAGTTTCT
TGGCTTATTCAAAAAGCAAAGTAAAGCCAAAAAAGCGAGATGGCAATACCAAATGCGGCAAAACGGTAGT
GGAAGGAAAGGGGTGCGGGGCAGCGGAAGGAAGGGTGGGGCGGGGCGTGGCGGGGTCTGTGGCTGGGCGC
GACGTCACCGACGTTGGAGCCACTCCTTTGACCATGTGTGCGTGTGTGTATTATTCGTGTCTCGCCACTC
GCCGGTTGTTTTTTTCTTTTTATCTCGCTCTCTCTAGCGCCATCTCGTACGCATGCTCAACGCACCGCAT
GTTGCCGTGTCCTTTATGCGTCATTTTGGCTCGAAATAGGCAATTATTTAAACAAAGATTAGTCAACGAA
AACGCTAAAATAAATAAGTCTACAATATGGTTACTTATTGCCATGTGTGTGCAGCCAACGATAGCAACAA
AAGCAACAACACAGTGGCTTTCCCTCTTTCACTTTTTGTTTGCAAGCGCGTGCGAGCAAGACGGCACGAC
CGGCAAACGCAATTACGCTGACAAAGAGCAGACGAAGTTTTGGCCGAAAAACATCAAGGCGCCTGATACG
AATGCATTTGCAATAACAATTGCGATATTTAATATTGTTTATGAAGCTGTTTGACTTCAAAACACACAAA
AAAAAAAATAAAACAAATTATTTGAAAGAGAATTAGGAATCGGACAGCTTATCGTTACGGGCTAACAGCA
CACCGAGACGAAATAGCTTACCTGACGTCACAGCCTCTGGAAGAACTGCCGCCAAGCAGAGAGAGAGAGA
AAAAGAGGGAGAGCAGCTTAGACCGCATGTGCTTGTGTGTGAGGCGTCTCTCTCTTCGTCTCCTGTTTGC
GCAAACGCATAGACTGCACTGAGAAAATCGATTACCTATTTTTTATGAATGAATATTTGCACTATTACTA
TTCAAAACTATTAAGATAGCAATCACATTCAATAGCCAAATACTATACCACCTGAGCGATGCAACGAAAT
GATCAATTTGAGCAAAAATGCTGCATATTTAGGACGGCATCATTATAGAAATGCTTCTTGCTGTGTACTT
TTCTCTCGTCTGGCAGCTGTTTCGCCGTTATTGTTAAAACCGGCTTAAGTTAGGTGTGTTTTCTACGACT
AGTGATGCCCCTACTAGAAGATGTGTGTTGCACAAATGTCCCTGAATAACCAATTTGAAGTGCAGATAGC
AGTAAACGTAAGCTAATATGAATATTATTTAACTGTAATGTTTTAATATCGCTGGACATTACTAATAAAC
CCACTATAAACACATGTACATATGTATGTTTTGGCATACAATGAGTAGTTGGGGAAAAAATGTGTAAAAG
CACCGTGACCATCACAGCATAAAGATAACCAGCTGAAGTATCGAATATGAGTAACCCCCAAATTGAATCA
CATGCCGCAACTGATAGGACCCATGGAAGTACACTCTTCATGGCGATATACAAGACACACACAAGCACGA
ACACCCAGTTGCGGAGGAAATTCTCCGTAAATGAAAACCCAATCGGCGAACAATTCATACCCATATATGG
TAAAAGTTTTGAACGCGACTTGAGAGCGGAGAGCATTGCGGCTGATAAGGTTTTAGCGCTAAGCGGGCTT
TATAAAACGGGCTGCGGGACCAGTTTTCATATCACTACCGTTTGAGTTCTTGTGCTGTGTGGATACTCCT
CCCGACACAAAGCCGCTCCATCAGCCAGCAGTCGTCTAATCCAGAGACCCCGGATCGGGGTACCAACATG
GTGAGCAAGGGCGAGGAGCTGTTCACCGGGGTGGTGCCCATCCTGGTCGAGCTGGACGGCGACGTAAACG
GCCACAAGTTCAGCGTGTCCGGCGAGGGCGAGGGCGATGCCACCTACGGCAAGCTGACCCTGAAGTTCAT
CTGCACCACCGGCAAGCTGCCCGTGCCCTGGCCCACCCTCGTGACCACCCTGACCTACGGCGTGCAGTGC
TTCAGCCGCTACCCCGACCACATGAAGCAGCACGACTTCTTCAAGTCCGCCATGCCCGAAGGCTACGTCC
AGGAGCGCACCATCTTCTTCAAGGACGACGGCAACTACAAGACCCGCGCCGAGGTGAAGTTCGAGGGCGA
CACCCTGGTGAACCGCATCGAGCTGAAGGGCATCGACTTCAAGGAGGACGGCAACATCCTGGGGCACAAG
CTGGAGTACAACTACAACAGCCACAACGTCTATATCATGGCCGACAAGCAGAAGAACGGCATCAAGGTGA
ACTTCAAGATCCGCCACAACATCGAGGACGGCAGCGTGCAGCTCGCCGACCACTACCAGCAGAACACCCC
CATCGGCGACGGCCCCGTGCTGCTGCCCGACAACCACTACCTGAGCACCCAGTCCGCCCTGAGCAAAGAC
CCCAACGAGAAGCGCGATCACATGGTCCTGCTGGAGTTCGTGACCGCCGCCGGGATCACTCTCGGCATGG
ACGAGCTGTACAAGCCAAGCTTGAATTCTGCAGATATCCAGCACAGTGGCGGCCGCATGAACGGGGACGG
TTGGCAAGGACCTGGGCGTGGAGGACCACATCACATGAATGGTGGCGGAGGAGGACGACGTGGTGGAGGT
GGTGGTATGCACAATCAAAGAATACAACAGAATCCCCATCATGGTGGAATGAATCGTATGATGCCACACG
GATTCCGACCACAACAAGGACAATTTATGCCTCAATATCCTCCACCACCACCAATGGGTGGAATGCCTGA
TGTGATGGATATTAATATGCGAATGGATGGTATGTCATTAGGATCGACACCATCAGGAATTCCTGGACAA
TATGGTGATATGGGTCCACCGCCAGTCCAACAATGGAATCAACCTGCTCCATTTGTACCTCCACCTCAAC
AAGACGATCTCTATGATCCTTCGGGATATGGTGGTGGAGCTGGTGGTGGTGGAGGACATCATCCATCTCA
TATGCCACCATATGGACAACGTGGAAATAATCAGAATCAATACGGGAATCGAATGCAAGGAGGTCAAGGT
GGTTATCGAGGGAATCAACAGAGGCAGCAGCAGCAACAGCCTCAACAGGGATTCAATATGCCACCAATGA
TGGTTCCACCTGGTCAGCCTCCATTTTATGGTGGAAATCAACCGAATCATCATCATCAACAACCCTCATT
TGCTCCGTCGCCATTCTCAATGGGTGGAGGTGGTGGAGGATCACAAGGAGGACCACACGAACAGCACGGA
CCAGGTGGAAATCAGAATGGAGGATTCGGAGTTTCATCATCATCAATGGATGATTATTCAATGTGGACTG
ATGAGAATGATGAAGACGCGAAAAAGAAAAAATCGTTGAGAGATAAGGGATTGAGTGGAGCGGGTGATGC
TGATGTATCAAACAGTAAACCAATTCGCCGTTGGATTGTGCCAGAAGGCCAAGAAGAAGACTTTGAAACG
GCAATGGAACGATGTCCAAGTCATTTGAAAAAGAAAGCATTGAATGAAGAAGCTCTTCGTCGACGTTTAA
CATCTGAAAATCCACAAATAGTGGCACAAGCTCAACAACAAGCCGAAGAAGAGGCGAATGCTATGATGAG
GATTGGACGAAGACCCATTGTTCCCAGTGGAGCGGGTGATATTCCATCTGAAATTAGTACTGACAAGTCA
GAATTCGATCAAAGCTCGTCACGTGGTTGGGATGAAGGAAGTATAAGCGGTGGTGGAAGTGGACGTCATC
CATCTCATCATCAATCAAATGATAATTCAATGTGGAATAGTCCATCAGTTGGAGGAGGTCAATCAAATAG
TGAAACACGTAATCCATTCTTTGCTCAACACATGCAACAGCAACAACATCAACAACAACATCAGCCACAC
TATGGAGGTTATGGTGATAATGGGGTGCTTGATGGTGGATCATTGTGGTCTGCTGCTGTCATGGATGGAT
CCTCAATGGTACCACCACATCCAACAATGGGTGTCGGATCATCAGCTTCATCGTCATCAATTCCAATTGG
CATGTTGATGATGAGCGGCAGTGGAAATGTTGGAGGCGGACCACCATCCTCATCTTCATTGTTGGACGAG
GATGGTAGCCAGAAGAAGCTGGCTGAAAATCTGAAATTAGCCGTTCAGAAGGGTCATTTGGATATTTCCC
TACTCTCACTTCCGCACATTCCGCCCAACGTGCTCGACTTGCTCACCGAAATTTTGGCGGTCATTCCGCG
TTTGGACGACTATGAGGATGAGCTCAAAAAATTGGGAGAAAATCGCCCTTCGAACTATGACGAGGGAGCC
AGCAAAGAGGAGAAAGAATCGTGGATGAGCAAGGATCAAAAGAACGATCACGACAAAGCAGTAATCGGAG
TAGTGACTGCAAAGATCGAGGTGACACAATTATCTAAAAAGATCACCGAAGCTTTGATCGAAGCTGGGCT
TCTTCCACCACAACCACAAACATCTACATCTGCAAATACATCTACCAATCATCTTAATCATAGAGGAGGA
CCACCGCCAGGATCCGATGGAGGAGCTGGTCCAAGTACTTCACGAAGTGGTGGAGGTGGTGCTGCTGGTG
GAGACTCTTTTAATAGTAGTGGAGGTGGTGGACCACCTGATCATTATTATGATTATTCGTTCCTTGGTTA
GCTCGAGTCTAGAGGGCCCGCGGTTCGAAGGTAAGCCTATCCCTAACCCTCTCCTCGGTCTCGATTCTAC
GCGTACCGGTCATCATCACCATCACCATTGAGTTTAAACCCGCTGATCAGCCTCGACTGTGCCTTCTAAG
GCCTGAGCTCGCTGATCAGCCTCGATCGAGGATCCAGACATGATAAGATACATTGATGAGTTTGGACAAA
CCACAACTAGAATGCAGTGAAAAAAATGCTTTATTTGTGAAATTTGTGATGCTATTGCTTTATTTGTAAC
CATTATAAGCTGCAATAAACAAGTTAACAACAACAATTGCATTCATTTTATGTTTCAGGTTCAGGGGGAG
GTGTGGGAGGTTTTTTAAAGCAAGTAAAACCTCTACAAATGTGGTATGGCTGATTATGATCAGTCGACCG
ATGCCCTTGAGAGCCTTCAACCCAGTCAGCTCCTTCCGGTGGGCGCGGGGCATGACTATCGTCGCCGCAC
TTATGACTGTCTTCTTTATCATGCAACTCGTAGGACAGGTGCCGGCAGCGCTCTGGGTCATTTTCGGCGA
GGACCGCTTTCGCTGGAGCGCGACGATGATCGGCCTGTCGCTTGCGGTATTCGGAATCTTGCACGCCCTC
GCTCAAGCCTTCGTCACTGGTCCCGCCACCAAACGTTTCGGCGAGAAGCAGGCCATTATCGCCGGCATGG
CGGCCGACGCGCTGGGCTACGTCTTGCTGGCGTTCGCGACGCGAGGCTGGATGGCCTTCCCCATTATGAT
TCTTCTCGCTTCCGGCGGCATCGGGATGCCCGCGTTGCAGGCCATGCTGTCCAGGCAGGTAGATGACGAC
CATCAGGGACAGCTTCAAGGATCGCTCGCGGCTCTTACCAGCCAGCAAAAGGCCAGGAACCGTAAAAAGG
CCGCGTTGCTGGCGTTTTTCCATAGGCTCCGCCCCCCTGACGAGCATCACAAAAATCGACGCTCAAGTCA
GAGGTGGCGAAACCCGACAGGACTATAAAGATACCAGGCGTTTCCCCCTGGAAGCTCCCTCGTGCGCTCT
CCTGTTCCGACCCTGCCGCTTACCGGATACCTGTCCGCCTTTCTCCCTTCGGGAAGCGTGGCGCTTTCTC
AATGCTCACGCTGTAGGTATCTCAGTTCGGTGTAGGTCGTTCGCTCCAAGCTGGGCTGTGTGCACGAACC
CCCCGTTCAGCCCGACCGCTGCGCCTTATCCGGTAACTATCGTCTTGAGTCCAACCCGGTAAGACACGAC
TTATCGCCACTGGCAGCAGCCACTGGTAACAGGATTAGCAGAGCGAGGTATGTAGGCGGTGCTACAGAGT
TCTTGAAGTGGTGGCCTAACTACGGCTACACTAGAAGGACAGTATTTGGTATCTGCGCTCTGCTGAAGCC
AGTTACCTTCGGAAAAAGAGTTGGTAGCTCTTGATCCGGCAAACAAACCACCGCTGGTAGCGGTGGTTTT
TTTGTTTGCAAGCAGCAGATTACGCGCAGAAAAAAAGGATCTCAAGAAGATCCTTTGATCTTTTCTACGG
GGTCTGACGCTCAGTGGAACGAAAACTCACGTTAAGGGATTTTGGTCATGAGATTATCAAAAAGGATCTT
CACCTAGATCCTTTTAAATTAAAAATGAAGTTTTAAATCAATCTAAAGTATATATGAGTAAACTTGGTCT
GACAGTTACCAATGCTTAATCAGTGAGGCACCTATCTCAGCGATCTGTCTATTTCGTTCATCCATAGTTG
CCTGACTCCCCGTCGTGTAGATAACTACGATACGGGAGGGCTTACCATCTGGCCCCAGTGCTGCAATGAT
ACCGCGAGACCCACGCTCACCGGCTCCAGATTTATCAGCAATAAACCAGCCAGCCGGAAGGGCCGAGCGC
AGAAGTGGTCCTGCAACTTTATCCGCCTCCATCCAGTCTATTAATTGTTGCCGGGAAGCTAGAGTAAGTA
GTTCGCCAGTTAATAGTTTGCGCAACGTTGTTGCCATTGCTGCAGGCATCGTGGTGTCACGCTCGTCGTT
TGGTATGGCTTCATTCAGCTCCGGTTCCCAACGATCAAGGCGAGTTACATGATCCCCCATGTTGTGCAAA
AAAGCGGTTAGCTCCTTCGGTCCTCCGATCGTTGTCAGAAGTAAGTTGGCCGCAGTGTTATCACTCATGG
TTATGGCAGCACTGCATAATTCTCTTACTGTCATGCCATCCGTAAGATGCTTTTCTGTGACTGGTGAGTA
CTCAACCAAGTCATTCTGAGAATAGTGTATGCGGCGACCGAGTTGCTCTTGCCCGGCGTCAACACGGGAT
AATACCGCGCCACATAGCAGAACTTTAAAAGTGCTCATCATTGGAAAACGTTCTTCGGGGCGAAAACTCT
CAAGGATCTTACCGCTGTTGAGATCCAGTTCGATGTAACCCACTCGTGCACCCAACTGATCTTCAGCATC
TTTTACTTTCACCAGCGTTTCTGGGTGAGCAAAAACAGGAAGGCAAAATGCCGCAAAAAAGGGAATAAGG
GCGACACGGAAATGTTGAATACTCATACTCTTCCTTTTTCAATATTATTGAAGCATTTATCAGGGTTATT
GTCTCATGAGCGGATACATATTTGAATGTATTTAGAAAAATAAACAAATAGGGGTTCCGCGCACATTTCC
CCGAAAAGTGCCACCTGACGTCTAAGAAACCATTATTATCATGACATTAACCTATAAAAATAGGCGTATC
ACGAGGCCCTTTCGT
